Addgene plasmid #244022: pYPQ166-TREX2-N
Purpose: Gateway entry plasmid (attL1& attR5) expressing TREX2 exonuclease fused to the N-terminus of zSpCas9, connected by a flexible XTEN linker, without promoter
Depositing lab: Yiping Qi. Depositing organization: University of Maryland, College Park. Publication: Increasing Cas12a- and Cas9-mediated deletion sizes with exonucleases. Wang X, Clem J, Malzahn A, Qi Y. Plant Physiol. 2025 Oct 31;199(3):kiaf507. doi: 10.1093/plphys/kiaf507. PubMed 41182408.
Backbone
  Vector backbone: pYPQ166
  Backbone manufacturer: Yiping Qi
  Backbone size w/o insert (bp): 7871
  Total vector size (bp): 8577
  Vector type: CRISPR
Growth in bacteria
  Bacterial resistance: Spectinomycin, 50 μg/mL
  Growth temperature: 37°C
  Growth strain: DH5alpha
  Copy number: High Copy
Gene/Insert
  Gene/Insert name: Cas9 (alt name: zSpCas9)
  Species: H. sapiens (human); S. pyogenes
  Insert size (bp): 703
  Tag / fusion protein: TREX2 (N terminal on insert)
Terms and licenses: Academic/Nonprofit Terms; Industry Terms: Not Available to Industry
Depositor comments: The depositor confirms that discrepancies between the depositor's sequence and Addgene's sequences have no functional consequences.
How to cite: pYPQ166-TREX2-N was a gift from Yiping Qi (Addgene plasmid # 244022 ; http://n2t.net/addgene:244022 ; RRID:Addgene_244022)
