[The description below was written by a language model from this plasmid's Addgene catalogue record and pLannotate feature annotations shown in this document.]
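Description:
pYPQ166-TREX2-N is a promoterless Gateway entry plasmid built on the pYPQ166 backbone and classed as a CRISPR vector. It is a component for assembling plant genome-editing constructs rather than a stand-alone expression plasmid. It is maintained in E. coli at high copy number through a ColE1/pUC-type origin and selected with spectinomycin via the aadA (SmR) aminoglycoside adenylyltransferase gene. The annotation also picks up small backbone remnants (fragments of a class 1 integron Pc promoter, a gentamicin resistance gene, lacI and lacZα), along with rrnB T1 and T2 terminators upstream of the cassette that insulate it from read-through transcription, and a T7 promoter just outside the downstream recombination site.

The payload lies between attL1 and attR5 sites, an arrangement used in multisite Gateway LR reactions so that this module can be combined with other entry clones and a destination vector. The record implies that the promoter is supplied in that assembly, since none is present here. Within the cassette, the human TREX2 3' exonuclease coding sequence comes first and is joined, according to the catalogue entry, by a flexible XTEN linker to the N-terminus of zSpCas9, a Streptococcus pyogenes Cas9 coding sequence. A partial FLAG epitope match is annotated between the two open reading frames. The fusion is followed by the pea rbcS-E9 terminator and polyadenylation signal, consistent with expression in plant cells. The listed insert size of about 700 bp corresponds to the added TREX2 segment rather than to the whole fusion. The associated publication concerns the use of exonucleases to increase the size of deletions produced by Cas9 and Cas12a. The depositor notes that differences between the submitted and sequenced versions have no functional consequence.
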