Features (pLannotate 1.2.2; 15 found; start..end, strand, type, name):
     96..119     +  promoter       Pc promoter (fragment): intI1 (promoter lies within the coding sequence); class 1 integron promoter
    295..351     +  CDS            GmR (fragment): gentamycin acetyltransferase; aacC1; confers resistance to gentamycin
    358..1149    +  CDS            SmR: aminoglycoside adenylyltransferase (Murphy, 1985); aadA; confers resistance to spectinomycin and streptomycin
   1242..1830    +  rep_origin     ori: high-copy-number ColE1/pMB1/pBR322/pUC origin of replication
   2013..2105    +  CDS            lacI (fragment): lac repressor; lacI; The lac repressor binds to the lac operator to inhibit transcription in E. coli. This inhibition can be relieved by adding lactose or isopropyl-β-D-thiogalactopyranoside (IPTG).
   2160..2187    -  terminator     rrnB T2 terminator: transcription terminator T2 from the E. coli rrnB gene
   2319..2362    +  terminator     rrnB T1 terminator: Escherichia coli rrnB; transcription terminator T1 from the E. coli rrnB gene
   2409..2445    -  CDS            lacZα (fragment): LacZα fragment of β-galactosidase; lacZ fragment
   2461..2560    +  protein_bind   attL1: mutant version of attL; recombination site for the Gateway® LR reaction LR Clonase™
   2587..3291    +  CDS            TREX2: TREX2_HUMAN - Experimental evidence at protein level: Swiss-Prot protein existence level 1. Exonuclease with a preference for double-stranded DNA with mismatched 3' termini. May play a role in DNA repair. From Homo sapiens (Human).
   3442..3461    +  CDS            2xFLAG (fragment): two tandem FLAG® epitope tags
   3517..7617    +  CDS            cas9: CAS9_STRP1 - Also known as csn1 From Streptococcus pyogenes serotype M1.
   7675..8298    +  terminator     E9 terminator: terminator and polyadenylation signal from the pea rbcS-E9 gene
   8340..8463    +  protein_bind   attR5: mutant version of attR; recombination site for the Gateway® LR reaction LR Clonase™
   8481..8499    -  promoter       T7 promoter: promoter for bacteriophage T7 RNA polymerase
>Addgene plasmid #244022 | pYPQ166-TREX2-N | addgene full sequence | sequence record 492741 | Addgene NGS Result
TGGACCAGCCAGGACAGAAATGCCTCGACTTCGCTGCTACCCAAGGTTGCCGGGTGACGCACACCGTGGA
AACGGATGAAGGCACGAACCCAGTGGACATAAGCCTGTTCGGTTCGTAAGCTGTAATGCAAGTAGCGTAT
GCGCTCACGCAACTGGTCCAGAACCTTGACCGAACGCAGCGGTGGTAACGGCGCAGTGGCGGTTTTCATG
GCTTGTTATGACTGTTTTTTTGGGGTACAGTCTATGCCTCGGGCATCCAAGCAGCAAGCGCGTTACGCCG
TGGGTCGATGTTTGATGTTATGGAGCAGCAACGATGTTACGCAGCAGGGCAGTCGCCCTAAAACAAAGTT
AAACATTATGAGGGAAGCGGTGATCGCCGAAGTATCGACTCAACTATCAGAGGTAGTTGGCGTCATCGAG
CGCCATCTCGAACCGACGTTGCTGGCCGTACATTTGTACGGCTCCGCAGTGGATGGCGGCCTGAAGCCAC
ACAGTGATATTGATTTGCTGGTTACGGTGACCGTAAGGCTTGATGAAACAACGCGGCGAGCTTTGATCAA
CGACCTTTTGGAAACTTCGGCTTCCCCTGGAGAGAGCGAGATTCTCCGCGCTGTAGAAGTCACCATTGTT
GTGCACGACGACATCATTCCGTGGCGTTATCCAGCTAAGCGCGAACTGCAATTTGGAGAATGGCAGCGCA
ATGACATTCTTGCAGGTATCTTCGAGCCAGCCACGATCGACATTGATCTGGCTATCTTGCTGACAAAAGC
AAGAGAACATAGCGTTGCCTTGGTAGGTCCAGCGGCGGAGGAACTCTTTGATCCGGTTCCTGAACAGGAT
CTATTTGAGGCGCTAAATGAAACCTTAACGCTATGGAACTCGCCGCCCGACTGGGCTGGCGATGAGCGAA
ATGTAGTGCTTACGTTGTCCCGCATTTGGTACAGCGCAGTAACCGGCAAAATCGCGCCGAAGGATGTCGC
TGCCGACTGGGCAATGGAGCGCCTGCCGGCCCAGTATCAGCCCGTCATACTTGAAGCTAGACAGGCTTAT
CTTGGACAAGAAGAAGATCGCTTGGCCTCGCGCGCAGATCAGTTGGAAGAATTTGTCCACTACGTGAAAG
GCGAGATCACCAAGGTAGTCGGCAAATAACCCTCGAGCCACCCATGACCAAAATCCCTTAACGTGAGTTA
CGCGTCGTTCCACTGAGCGTCAGACCCCGTAGAAAAGATCAAAGGATCTTCTTGAGATCCTTTTTTTCTG
CGCGTAATCTGCTGCTTGCAAACAAAAAAACCACCGCTACCAGCGGTGGTTTGTTTGCCGGATCAAGAGC
TACCAACTCTTTTTCCGAAGGTAACTGGCTTCAGCAGAGCGCAGATACCAAATACTGTTCTTCTAGTGTA
GCCGTAGTTAGGCCACCACTTCAAGAACTCTGTAGCACCGCCTACATACCTCGCTCTGCTAATCCTGTTA
CCAGTGGCTGCTGCCAGTGGCGATAAGTCGTGTCTTACCGGGTTGGACTCAAGACGATAGTTACCGGATA
AGGCGCAGCGGTCGGGCTGAACGGGGGGTTCGTGCACACAGCCCAGCTTGGAGCGAACGACCTACACCGA
ACTGAGATACCTACAGCGTGAGCTATGAGAAAGCGCCACGCTTCCCGAAGGGAGAAAGGCGGACAGGTAT
CCGGTAAGCGGCAGGGTCGGAACAGGAGAGCGCACGAGGGAGCTTCCAGGGGGAAACGCCTGGTATCTTT
ATAGTCCTGTCGGGTTTCGCCACCTCTGACTTGAGCGTCGATTTTTGTGATGCTCGTCAGGGGGGCGGAG
CCTATGGAAAAACGCCAGCAACGCGGCCTTTTTACGGTTCCTGGCCTTTTGCTGGCCTTTTGCTCACATG
TTCTTTCCTGCGTTATCCCCTGATTCTGTGGATAACCGTATTACCGCCTTTGAGTGAGCTGATACCGCTC
GCCGCAGCCGAACGACCGAGCGCAGCGAGTCAGTGAGCGAGGAAGCGGAAGAGCGCCCAATACGCAAACC
GCCTCTCCCCGCGCGTTGGCCGATTCATTAATGCAGCTGGCACGACAGGTTTCCCGACTGGAAAGCGGGC
AGTGAGCGCAACGCAATTAATACGCGTACCGCGAGCCAGGAAGAGTTTGTAGAAACGCAAAAAGGCCATC
CGTCAGGATGGCCTTCTGCTTAGTTTGATGCCTGGCAGTTTATGGCGGGCGTCCTGCCCGCCACCCTCCG
GGCCGTTGCTTCACAACGTTCAAATCCGCTCCCGGCGGATTTGTCCTACTCAGGAGAGCGTTCACCGACA
AACAACAGATAAAACGAAAGGCCCAGTCTTCCGACTGAGCCTTTCGTTTTATTTGATGCCTGGCAGTTCC
CTACTCTCGCGTTAACGCTTGCATGGATGTTTTCCCAGTCACGACGTTGTAAAACGACGGCCAGTCTTAA
GCTCGGGCCCCAAATAATGATTTTATTTTGACTGATAGTGACCTGTTCGTTGCAACAAATTGATGAGCAA
TGCTTTTTTATAATGCCAACTTTGTACAAAAAAGCAGGCTGGTACGTTCCCTACCGGCCGCCACATATGT
CAGAAGCACCTCGTGCCGAGACCTTTGTCTTCCTGGACCTGGAAGCCACTGGGCTCCCCAGTGTGGAGCC
CGAGATTGCTGAGCTGTCTCTATTTGCTGTCCACCGCTCCTCCCTGGAGAACCCGGAGCACGACGAGTCT
GGTGCACTAGTATTGCCACGGGTCCTTGACAAGCTTACGCTGTGCATGTGCCCTGAGCGCCCCTTCACTG
CTAAGGCTAGCGAGATCACCGGACTGAGCAGTGAAGGCCTGGCGCGATGTCGGAAGGCTGGCTTTGATGG
CGCAGTGGTGCGGACACTGCAGGCATTCCTGAGCCGTCAGGCAGGGCCCATCTGTCTTGTGGCCCACAAT
GGATTTGATTATGATTTCCCACTGCTGTGTGCCGAGCTGCGGCGACTGGGTGCTCGACTGCCCCGGGATA
CTGTCTGCCTGGACACTCTGCCGGCACTGCGTGGCCTGGACCGTGCCCACAGTCACGGCACCCGGGCACG
GGGTCGCCAGGGTTACAGTCTCGGCAGTCTCTTCCATCGCTACTTCCGAGCAGAGCCAAGCGCAGCCCAT
TCAGCTGAGGGCGACGTGCATACCCTGCTACTGATCTTCCTGCATCGCGCCGCAGAGCTACTCGCCTGGG
CAGATGAGCAAGCCCGTGGATGGGCTCACATCGAGCCCATGTACTTACCGCCTGATGATCCCAGCCTGGA
GTTTAAACGTCCTGCTGCCACCAAAAAGGCCGGACAGGCTAAGAAAAAGAAGGAGCTCTCAGGATCTGAG
ACCCCAGGCACAAGTGAATCAGCTACACCTGAGTCCATGGATTACAAGGACCACGACGGGGATTACAAGG
ACCACGACATTGATTACAAGGATGATGATGACAAGATGGCTCCGAAGAAGAAGAGGAAGGTTGGCATCCA
CGGGGTGCCAGCTGCTGACAAGAAGTACTCGATCGGCCTCGATATTGGGACTAACTCTGTTGGCTGGGCC
GTGATCACCGACGAGTACAAGGTGCCCTCAAAGAAGTTCAAGGTCCTGGGCAACACCGATCGGCATTCCA
TCAAGAAGAATCTCATTGGCGCTCTCCTGTTCGACAGCGGCGAGACGGCTGAGGCTACGCGGCTCAAGCG
CACCGCCCGCAGGCGGTACACGCGCAGGAAGAATCGCATCTGCTACCTGCAGGAGATTTTCTCCAACGAG
ATGGCGAAGGTTGACGATTCTTTCTTCCACAGGCTGGAGGAGTCATTCCTCGTGGAGGAGGATAAGAAGC
ACGAGCGGCATCCAATCTTCGGCAACATTGTCGACGAGGTTGCCTACCACGAGAAGTACCCTACGATCTA
CCATCTGCGGAAGAAGCTCGTGGACTCCACAGATAAGGCGGACCTCCGCCTGATCTACCTCGCTCTGGCC
CACATGATTAAGTTCAGGGGCCATTTCCTGATCGAGGGGGATCTCAACCCGGACAATAGCGATGTTGACA
AGCTGTTCATCCAGCTCGTGCAGACGTACAACCAGCTCTTCGAGGAGAACCCCATTAATGCGTCAGGCGT
CGACGCGAAGGCTATCCTGTCCGCTAGGCTCTCGAAGTCTCGGCGCCTCGAGAACCTGATCGCCCAGCTG
CCGGGCGAGAAGAAGAACGGCCTGTTCGGGAATCTCATTGCGCTCAGCCTGGGGCTCACGCCCAACTTCA
AGTCGAATTTCGATCTCGCTGAGGACGCCAAGCTGCAGCTCTCCAAGGACACATACGACGATGACCTGGA
TAACCTCCTGGCCCAGATCGGCGATCAGTACGCGGACCTGTTCCTCGCTGCCAAGAATCTGTCGGACGCC
ATCCTCCTGTCTGATATTCTCAGGGTGAACACCGAGATTACGAAGGCTCCGCTCTCAGCCTCCATGATCA
AGCGCTACGACGAGCACCATCAGGATCTGACCCTCCTGAAGGCGCTGGTCAGGCAGCAGCTCCCCGAGAA
GTACAAGGAGATCTTCTTCGATCAGTCGAAGAACGGCTACGCTGGGTACATTGACGGCGGGGCCTCTCAG
GAGGAGTTCTACAAGTTCATCAAGCCGATTCTGGAGAAGATGGACGGCACGGAGGAGCTGCTGGTGAAGC
TCAATCGCGAGGACCTCCTGAGGAAGCAGCGGACATTCGATAACGGCAGCATCCCACACCAGATTCATCT
CGGGGAGCTGCACGCTATCCTGAGGAGGCAGGAGGACTTCTACCCTTTCCTCAAGGATAACCGCGAGAAG
ATCGAGAAGATTCTGACTTTCAGGATCCCGTACTACGTCGGCCCACTCGCTAGGGGCAACTCCCGCTTCG
CTTGGATGACCCGCAAGTCAGAGGAGACGATCACGCCGTGGAACTTCGAGGAGGTGGTCGACAAGGGCGC
TAGCGCTCAGTCGTTCATCGAGAGGATGACGAATTTCGACAAGAACCTGCCAAATGAGAAGGTGCTCCCT
AAGCACTCGCTCCTGTACGAGTACTTCACAGTCTACAACGAGCTGACTAAGGTGAAGTATGTGACCGAGG
GCATGAGGAAGCCGGCTTTCCTGTCTGGGGAGCAGAAGAAGGCCATCGTGGACCTCCTGTTCAAGACCAA
CCGGAAGGTCACGGTTAAGCAGCTCAAGGAGGACTACTTCAAGAAGATTGAGTGCTTCGATTCGGTCGAG
ATCTCTGGCGTTGAGGACCGCTTCAACGCCTCCCTGGGGACCTACCACGATCTCCTGAAGATCATTAAGG
ATAAGGACTTCCTGGACAACGAGGAGAATGAGGATATCCTCGAGGACATTGTGCTGACACTCACTCTGTT
CGAGGACCGGGAGATGATCGAGGAGCGCCTGAAGACTTACGCCCATCTCTTCGATGACAAGGTCATGAAG
CAGCTCAAGAGGAGGAGGTACACCGGCTGGGGGAGGCTGAGCAGGAAGCTCATCAACGGCATTCGGGACA
AGCAGTCCGGGAAGACGATCCTCGACTTCCTGAAGAGCGATGGCTTCGCGAACCGCAATTTCATGCAGCT
GATTCACGATGACAGCCTCACATTCAAGGAGGATATCCAGAAGGCTCAGGTGAGCGGCCAGGGGGACTCG
CTGCACGAGCATATCGCGAACCTCGCTGGCTCGCCAGCTATCAAGAAGGGGATTCTGCAGACCGTGAAGG
TTGTGGACGAGCTGGTGAAGGTCATGGGCAGGCACAAGCCTGAGAACATCGTCATTGAGATGGCCCGGGA
GAATCAGACCACGCAGAAGGGCCAGAAGAACTCACGCGAGAGGATGAAGAGGATCGAGGAGGGCATTAAG
GAGCTGGGGTCCCAGATCCTCAAGGAGCACCCGGTGGAGAACACGCAGCTGCAGAATGAGAAGCTCTACC
TGTACTACCTCCAGAATGGCCGCGATATGTATGTGGACCAGGAGCTGGATATTAACAGGCTCAGCGATTA
CGACGTCGATCATATCGTTCCACAGTCATTCCTGAAGGATGACTCCATTGACAACAAGGTCCTCACCAGG
TCGGACAAGAACCGGGGCAAGTCTGATAATGTTCCTTCAGAGGAGGTCGTTAAGAAGATGAAGAACTACT
GGCGCCAGCTCCTGAATGCCAAGCTGATCACGCAGCGGAAGTTCGATAACCTCACAAAGGCTGAGAGGGG
CGGGCTCTCTGAGCTGGACAAGGCGGGCTTCATCAAGAGGCAGCTGGTCGAGACACGGCAGATCACTAAG
CACGTTGCGCAGATTCTCGACTCACGGATGAACACTAAGTACGATGAGAATGACAAGCTGATCCGCGAGG
TGAAGGTCATCACCCTGAAGTCAAAGCTCGTCTCCGACTTCAGGAAGGATTTCCAGTTCTACAAGGTTCG
GGAGATCAACAATTACCACCATGCCCATGACGCGTACCTGAACGCGGTGGTCGGCACAGCTCTGATCAAG
AAGTACCCAAAGCTCGAGAGCGAGTTCGTGTACGGGGACTACAAGGTTTACGATGTGAGGAAGATGATCG
CCAAGTCGGAGCAGGAGATTGGCAAGGCTACCGCCAAGTACTTCTTCTACTCTAACATTATGAATTTCTT
CAAGACAGAGATCACTCTGGCCAATGGCGAGATCCGGAAGCGCCCCCTCATCGAGACGAACGGCGAGACG
GGGGAGATCGTGTGGGACAAGGGCAGGGATTTCGCGACCGTCAGGAAGGTTCTCTCCATGCCACAAGTGA
ATATCGTCAAGAAGACAGAGGTCCAGACTGGCGGGTTCTCTAAGGAGTCAATTCTGCCTAAGCGGAACAG
CGACAAGCTCATCGCCCGCAAGAAGGACTGGGATCCGAAGAAGTACGGCGGGTTCGACAGCCCCACTGTG
GCCTACTCGGTCCTGGTTGTGGCGAAGGTTGAGAAGGGCAAGTCCAAGAAGCTCAAGAGCGTGAAGGAGC
TGCTGGGGATCACGATTATGGAGCGCTCCAGCTTCGAGAAGAACCCGATCGATTTCCTGGAGGCGAAGGG
CTACAAGGAGGTGAAGAAGGACCTGATCATTAAGCTCCCCAAGTACTCACTCTTCGAGCTGGAGAACGGC
AGGAAGCGGATGCTGGCTTCCGCTGGCGAGCTGCAGAAGGGGAACGAGCTGGCTCTGCCGTCCAAGTATG
TGAACTTCCTCTACCTGGCCTCCCACTACGAGAAGCTCAAGGGCAGCCCCGAGGACAACGAGCAGAAGCA
GCTGTTCGTCGAGCAGCACAAGCATTACCTCGACGAGATCATTGAGCAGATTTCCGAGTTCTCCAAGCGC
GTGATCCTGGCCGACGCGAATCTGGATAAGGTCCTCTCCGCGTACAACAAGCACCGCGACAAGCCAATCA
GGGAGCAGGCTGAGAATATCATTCATCTCTTCACCCTGACGAACCTCGGCGCCCCTGCTGCTTTCAAGTA
CTTCGACACAACTATCGATCGCAAGAGGTACACAAGCACTAAGGAGGTCCTGGACGCGACCCTCATCCAC
CAGTCGATTACCGGCCTCTACGAGACGCGCATCGACCTGTCTCAGCTCGGGGGCGACAAGCGGCCAGCGG
CGACGAAGAAGGCGGGGCAGGCGAAGAAGAAGAAGTGAGCTCAGAGCTTTCGTTCGTATCATCGGTTTCG
ACAACGTTCGTCAAGTTCAATGCATCAGTTTCATTGCGCACACACCAGAATCCTACTGAGTTTGAGTATT
ATGGCATTGGGAAAACTGTTTTTCTTGTACCATTTGTTGTGCTTGTAATTTACTGTGTTTTTTATTCGGT
TTTCGCTATCGAACTGTGAAATGGAAATGGATGGAGAAGAGTTAATGAATGATATGGTCCTTTTGTTCAT
TCTCAAATTAATATTATTTGTTTTTTCTCTTATTTGTTGTGTGTTGAATTTGAAATTATAAGAGATATGC
AAACATTTTGTTTTGAGTAAAAATGTGTCAAATCGTGGCCTCTAATGACCGAAGTTAATATGAGGAGTAA
AACACTTGTAGTTGTACCATTATGCTTATTCACTAGGCAACAAATATATTTTCAGACCTAGAAAAGCTGC
AAATGTTACTGAATACAAGTATGTCCTCTTGTGTTTTAGACATTTATGAACTTTCCTTTATGTAATTTTC
CAGAATCCTTGTCAGATTCTAATCATTGCTTTATAATTATAGTTATACTCATGGATTTGTAGTTGAGTAT
GAAAATATTTTTTAATGCATTTTATGACTTGCCAATTGTTCCGGAACTCTAGATAAGCTTACCGGAAAGG
GCGAATTCGCAACTTTGTATACAAAAGTTGAACGAGAAACGTAAAATGATATAAATATCAATATATTAAA
TTAGATTTTGCATAAAAAACAGACTACATAATACTGTAAAACACAACATATCCAGTCACTATGCCATCCA
GCTGATATCCCCTATAGTGAGTCGTATTACATGGTCATAGCTGTTTCCTGGCAGCTCTGGCCCGTGTCTC
AAAATCTCTGATGTTACATTGCACAAGATAAAAATATATCATCATGCCTCCTC
